>Addgene plasmid #46602 | AB.pCCL.sin.cPPT.U6.miR-24-Decoy.hPGK.GFP.WPRE | depositor partial sequence | sequence record 65907 | miR-24 Decoy
CATCAACCTGTTCCTGCTCTACTGAGCCACAAGTATTCTGGTCACAGAATACAACCTGTTCCTGCTCTAC
TGAGCCACAAG
