>Addgene plasmid #46602 | AB.pCCL.sin.cPPT.U6.miR-24-Decoy.hPGK.GFP.WPRE | depositor partial sequence | sequence record 65908 | empty backbone
AATGCTTCAATAATATTGAAAAAGGAAGAGTATGAGTATTCAACATTTCCGTGTCGCCCTTATTCCCTTT
TTTGCGGCATTTTGCCTTCCTGTTTTTGCTCACCCAGAAACGCTGGTGAAAGTAAAAGATGCTGAAGATC
AGTTGGGTGCACGAGTGGGTTACATCGAACTGGATCTCAACAGCGGTAAGATCCTTGAGAGTTTTCGCCC
CGAAGAACGTTTTCCAATGATGAGCACTTTTAAAGTTCTGCTATGTGGCGCGGTATTATCCCGTATTGAC
GCCGGGCAAGAGCAACTCGGTCGCCGCATACACTATTCTCAGAATGACTTGGTTGAGTACTCACCAGTCA
CAGAAAAGCATCTTACGGATGGCATGACAGTAAGAGAATTATGCAGTGCTGCCATAACCATGAGTGATAA
CACTGCGGCCAACTTACTTCTGACAACGATCGGAGGACCGAAGGAGCTAACCGCTTTTTTGCACAACATG
GGGGATCATGTAACTCGCCTTGATCGTTGGGAACCGGAGCTGAATGAAGCCATACCAAACGACGAGCGTG
ACACCACGATGCCTGTAGCAATGGCAACAACGTTGCGCAAACTATTAACTGGCGAACTACTTACTCTAGC
TTCCCGGCAACAATTAATAGACTGGATGGAGGCGGATAAAGTTGCAGGACCACTTCTGCGCTCGGCCCTT
CCGGCTGGCTGGTTTATTGCTGATAAATCTGGAGCCGGTGAGCGTGGGTCTCGCGGTATCATTGCAGCAC
TGGGGCCAGATGGTAAGCCCTCCCGTATCGTAGTTATCTACACGACGGGGAGTCAGGCAACTATGGATGA
ACGAAATAGACAGATCGCTGAGATAGGTGCCTCACTGATTAAGCATTGGTAACTGTCAGACCAAGTTTAC
TCATATATACTTTAGATTGATTTAAAACTTCATTTTTAATTTAAAAGGATCTAGGTGAAGATCCTTTTTG
ATAATCTCATGACCAAAATCCCTTAACGTGAGTTTTCGTTCCACTGAGCGTCAGACCCCGTAGAAAAGAT
CAAAGGATCTTCTTGAGATCCTTTTTTTCTGCGCGTAATCTGCTGCTTGCAAACAAAAAAACCACCGCTA
CCAGCGGTGGTTTGTTTGCCGGATCAAGAGCTACCAACTCTTTTTCCGAAGGTAACTGGCTTCAGCAGAG
CGCAGATACCAAATACTGTCCTTCTAGTGTAGCCGTAGTTAGGCCACCACTTCAAGAACTCTGTAGCACC
GCCTACATACCTCGCTCTGCTAATCCTGTTACCAGTGGCTGCTGCCAGTGGCGATAAGTCGTGTCTTACC
GGGTTGGACTCAAGACGATAGTTACCGGATAAGGCGCAGCGGTCGGGCTGAACGGGGGGTTCGTGCACAC
AGCCCAGCTTGGAGCGAACGACCTACACCGAACTGAGATACCTACAGCGTGAGCTATGAGAAAGCGCCAC
GCTTCCCGAAGGGAGAAAGGCGGACAGGTATCCGGTAAGCGGCAGGGTCGGAACAGGAGAGCGCACGAGG
GAGCTTCCAGGGGGAAACGCCTGGTATCTTTATAGTCCTGTCGGGTTTCGCCACCTCTGACTTGAGCGTC
GATTTTTGTGATGCTCGTCAGGGGGGCGGAGCCTATGGAAAAACGCCAGCAACGCGGCCTTTTTACGGTT
CCTGGCCTTTTGCTGGCCTTTTGCTCACATGTTCTTTCCTGCGTTATCCCCTGATTCTGTGGATAACCGT
ATTACCGCCTTTGAGTGAGCTGATACCGCTCGCCGCAGCCGAACGACCGAGCGCAGCGAGTCAGTGAGCG
AGGAAGCGGAAGAGCGCCCAATACGCAAACCGCCTCTCCCCGCGCGTTGGCCGATTCATTAATGCAGCTG
GCACGACAGGTTTCCCGACTGGAAAGCGGGCAGTGAGCGCAACGCAATTAATGTGAGTTAGCTCACTCAT
TAGGCACCCCAGGCTTTACACTTTATGCTTCCGGCTCGTATGTTGTGTGGAATTGTGAGCGGATAACAAT
TTCACACAGGAAACAGCTATGACCATGATTACGCCAAGCGCGCAATTAACCCTCACTAAAGGGAACAAAA
GCTGGAGCTGCAAGCTTGGCCATTGCATACGTTGTATCCATATCATAATATGTACATTTATATTGGCTCA
TGTCCAACATTACCGCCATGTTGACATTGATTATTGACTAGTTATTAATAGTAATCAATTACGGGGTCAT
TAGTTCATAGCCCATATATGGAGTTCCGCGTTACATAACTTACGGTAAATGGCCCGCCTGGCTGACCGCC
CAACGACCCCCGCCCATTGACGTCAATAATGACGTATGTTCCCATAGTAACGCCAATAGGGACTTTCCAT
TGACGTCAATGGGTGGAGTATTTACGGTAAACTGCCCACTTGGCAGTACATCAAGTGTATCATATGCCAA
GTACGCCCCCTATTGACGTCAATGACGGTAAATGGCCCGCCTGGCATTATGCCCAGTACATGACCTTATG
GGACTTTCCTACTTGGCAGTACATCTACGTATTAGTCATCGCTATTACCATGGTGATGCGGTTTTGGCAG
TACATCAATGGGCGTGGATAGCGGTTTGACTCACGGGGATTTCCAAGTCTCCACCCCATTGACGTCAATG
GGAGTTTGTTTTGGCACCAAAATCAACGGGACTTTCCAAAATGTCGTAACAACTCCGCCCCATTGACGCA
AATGGGCGGTAGGCGTGTACGGTGGGAGGTCTATATAAGCAGAGCTCGTTTAGTGAACCGGGGTCTCTCT
GGTTAGACCAGATCTGAGCCTGGGAGCTCTCTGGCTAACTAGGGAACCCACTGCTTAAGCCTCAATAAAG
CTTGCCTTGAGTGCTTCAAGTAGTGTGTGCCCGTCTGTTGTGTGACTCTGGTAACTAGAGATCCCTCAGA
CCCTTTTAGTCAGTGTGGAAAATCTCTAGCAGTGGCGCCCGAACAGGGACCTGAAAGCGAAAGGGAAACC
AGAGCTCTCTCGACGCAGGACTCGGCTTGCTGAAGCGCGCACGGCAAGAGGCGAGGGGCGGCGACTGGTG
AGTACGCCAAAAATTTTGACTAGCGGAGGCTAGAAGGAGAGAGATGGGTGCGAGAGCGTCAGTATTAAGC
GGGGGAGAATTAGATCGCGATGGGAAAAAATTCGGTTAAGGCCAGGGGGAAAGAAAAAATATAAATTAAA
ACATATAGTATGGGCAAGCAGGGAGCTAGAACGATTCGCAGTTAATCCTGGCCTGTTAGAAACATCAGAA
GGCTGTAGACAAATACTGGGACAGCTACAACCATCCCTTCAGACAGGATCAGAAGAACTTAGATCATTAT
ATAATACAGTAGCAACCCTCTATTGTGTGCATCAAAGGATAGAGATAAAAGACACCAAGGAAGCTTTAGA
CAAGATAGAGGAAGAGCAAAACAAAAGTAAGACCACCGCACAGCAAGCGGCCGCTGATCTTCAGACCTGG
AGGAGGAGATATGAGGGACAATTGGAGAAGTGAATTATATAAATATAAAGTAGTAAAAATTGAACCATTA
GGAGTAGCACCCACCAAGGCAAAGAGAAGAGTGGTGCAGAGAGAAAAAAGAGCAGTGGGAATAGGAGCTT
TGTTCCTTGGGTTCTTGGGAGCAGCAGGAAGCACTATGGGCGCAGCCTCAATGACGCTGACGGTACAGGC
CAGACAATTATTGTCTGGTATAGTGCAGCAGCAGAACAATTTGCTGAGGGCTATTGAGGCGCAACAGCAT
CTGTTGCAACTCACAGTCTGGGGCATCAAGCAGCTCCAGGCAAGAATCCTGGCTGTGGAAAGATACCTAA
AGGATCAACAGCTCCTGGGGATTTGGGGTTGCTCTGGAAAACTCATTTGCACCACTGCTGTGCCTTGGAA
TGCTAGTTGGAGTAATAAATCTCTGGAACAGATTTGGAATCACACGACCTGGATGGAGTGGGACAGAGAA
ATTAACAATTACACAAGCTTAATACACTCCTTAATTGAAGAATCGCAAAACCAGCAAGAAAAGAATGAAC
AAGAATTATTGGAATTAGATAAATGGGCAAGTTTGTGGAATTGGTTTAACATAACAAATTGGCTGTGGTA
TATAAAATTATTCATAATGATAGTAGGAGGCTTGGTAGGTTTAAGAATAGTTTTTGCTGTACTTTCTATA
GTGAATAGAGTTAGGCAGGGATATTCACCATTATCGTTTCAGACCCACCTCCCAACCCCGAGGGGACCCG
ACAGGCCCGAAGGAATAGAAGAAGAAGGTGGAGAGAGAGACAGAGACAGATCCATTCGATTAGTGAACGG
ATCTCGACGGTATCGGTTAACTTTTAAAAGAAAAGGGGGGATTGGGGGGTACAGTGCAGGGGAAAGAATA
GTAGACATAATAGCAACAGACATACAAACTAAAGAATTACAAAAACAAATTACAAAAATTCAAAATTTTA
TCGATCACGAGACTAGCCTCGAGAAGCTTGATATCGAATTCAAAAAAGACGGCGCTAGGATCATCGAGAC
GGTACCGTCTCCGATGATCCTAGCGCCGTCAAACAAGGCTTTTCTCCAAGGGATATTTATAGTCTCAAAA
CACACAATTACTTTACAGTTAGGGTGAGTTTCCTTTTGTGCTGTTTTTTAAAATAATAATTTAGTATTTG
TATCTCTTATAGAAATCCAAGCCTATCATGTAAAATGTAGCTAGTATTAAAAAGAACAGATTATCTGTCT
TTTATCGCACATTAAGCCTCTATAGTTACTAGGAAATATTATATGCAAATTAACCGGGGCAGGGGAGTAG
CCGAGCTTCTCCCACAAGTCTGTGCGAGGGGGCCGGCGCGGGCCTAGAGATGGCGGCGTCGGATGGATCC
ACTAGTTCTAGAGCGGCCATCGAATTCCCACGGGGTTGGGGTTGCGCCTTTTCCAAGGCAGCCCTGGGTT
TGCGCAGGGACGCGGCTGCTCTGGGCGTGGTTCCGGGAAACGCAGCGGCGCCGACCCTGGGTCTCGCACA
TTCTTCACGTCCGTTCGCAGCGTCACCCGGATCTTCGCCGCTACCCTTGTGGGCCCCCCGGCGACGCTTC
CTGCTCCGCCCCTAAGTCGGGAAGGTTCCTTGCGGTTCGCGGCGTGCCGGACGTGACAAACGGAAGCCGC
ACGACTCACTAGTACCCTCGCAGACGGACAGCGCCAGGGAGCAATGGCAGCGCGCCGACCGCGATGGGCT
GTGGCCAATAGCGGCTGCTCAGCGGGGCGCGCCGAGAGCAGCGGCCGGGAAGGGGCGGTGCGGGAGGCGG
GGTGTGGGGCGGTAGTGTGGGCCCTGTTCCTGCCCGCGCGGTGTTCCGCATTCTGCAAGCCTCCGGAGCG
CACGTCGGCAGTCGGCTCCCTCGTTGACCGAATCACCGACCTCTCTCCCCAGGGGGATCCACCGGTCGCC
ACCATGGTGAGCAAGGGCGAGGAGCTGTTCACCGGGGTGGTGCCCATCCTGGTCGAGCTGGACGGCGACG
TAAACGGCCACAAGTTCAGCGTGTCCGGCGAGGGCGAGGGCGATGCCACCTACGGCAAGCTGACCCTGAA
GTTCATCTGCACCACCGGCAAGCTGCCCGTGCCCTGGCCCACCCTCGTGACCACCCTGACCTACGGCGTG
CAGTGCTTCAGCCGCTACCCCGACCACATGAAGCAGCACGACTTCTTCAAGTCCGCCATGCCCGAAGGCT
ACGTCCAGGAGCGCACCATCTTCTTCAAGGACGACGGCAACTACAAGACCCGCGCCGAGGTGAAGTTCGA
GGGCGACACCCTGGTGAACCGCATCGAGCTGAAGGGCATCGACTTCAAGGAGGACGGCAACATCCTGGGG
CACAAGCTGGAGTACAACTACAACAGCCACAACGTCTATATCATGGCCGACAAGCAGAAGAACGGCATCA
AGGTGAACTTCAAGATCCGCCACAACATCGAGGACGGCAGCGTGCAGCTCGCCGACCACTACCAGCAGAA
CACCCCCATCGGCGACGGCCCCGTGCTGCTGCCCGACAACCACTACCTGAGCACCCAGTCCGCCCTGAGC
AAAGACCCCAACGAGAAGCGCGATCACATGGTCCTGCTGGAGTTCGTGACCGCCGCCGGGATCACTCTCG
GCATGGACGAGCTGTACAAGTAAAGCGGCCGCGTCGACAATCAACCTCTGGATTACAAAATTTGTGAAAG
ATTGACTGGTATTCTTAACTATGTTGCTCCTTTTACGCTATGTGGATACGCTGCTTTAATGCCTTTGTAT
CATGCTATTGCTTCCCGTATGGCTTTCATTTTCTCCTCCTTGTATAAATCCTGGTTGCTGTCTCTTTATG
AGGAGTTGTGGCCCGTTGTCAGGCAACGTGGCGTGGTGTGCACTGTGTTTGCTGACGCAACCCCCACTGG
TTGGGGCATTGCCACCACCTGTCAGCTCCTTTCCGGGACTTTCGCTTTCCCCCTCCCTATTGCCACGGCG
GAACTCATCGCCGCCTGCCTTGCCCGCTGCTGGACAGGGGCTCGGCTGTTGGGCACTGACAATTCCGTGG
TGTTGTCGGGGAAGCTGACGTCCTTTCCATGGCTGCTCGCCTGTGTTGCCACCTGGATTCTGCGCGGGAC
GTCCTTCTGCTACGTCCCTTCGGCCCTCAATCCAGCGGACCTTCCTTCCCGCGGCCTGCTGCCGGCTCTG
CGGCCTCTTCCGCGTCTTCGCCTTCGCCCTCAGACGAGTCGGATCTCCCTTTGGGCCGCCTCCCCGCCTG
GAATTCGAGCTCGGTACCTTTAAGACCAATGACTTACAAGGCAGCTGTAGATCTTAGCCACTTTTTAAAA
GAAAAGGGGGGACTGGAAGGGCTAATTCACTCCCAACGAAGACAAGATCTGCTTTTTGCTTGTACTGGGT
CTCTCTGGTTAGACCAGATCTGAGCCTGGGAGCTCTCTGGCTAACTAGGGAACCCACTGCTTAAGCCTCA
ATAAAGCTTGCCTTGAGTGCTTCAAGTAGTGTGTGCCCGTCTGTTGTGTGACTCTGGTAACTAGAGATCC
CTCAGACCCTTTTAGTCAGTGTGGAAAATCTCTAGCAGTAGTAGTTCATGTCATCTTATTATTCAGTATT
TATAACTTGCAAAGAAATGAATATCAGAGAGTGAGAGGAACTTGTTTATTGCAGCTTATAATGGTTACAA
ATAAAGCAATAGCATCACAAATTTCACAAATAAAGCATTTTTTTCACTGCATTCTAGTTGTGGTTTGTCC
AAACTCATCAATGTATCTTATCATGTCTGGCTCTAGCTATCCCGCCCCTAACTCCGCCCAGTTCCGCCCA
TTCTCCGCCCCATGGCTGACTAATTTTTTTTATTTATGCAGAGGCCGAGGCCGCCTCGGCCTCTGAGCTA
TTCCAGAAGTAGTGAGGAGGCTTTTTTGGAGGCCTAGGCTTTTGCGTCGAGACGTACCCAATTCGCCCTA
TAGTGAGTCGTATTACGCGCGCTCACTGGCCGTCGTTTTACAACGTCGTGACTGGGAAAACCCTGGCGTT
ACCCAACTTAATCGCCTTGCAGCACATCCCCCTTTCGCCAGCTGGCGTAATAGCGAAGAGGCCCGCACCG
ATCGCCCTTCCCAACAGTTGCGCAGCCTGAATGGCGAATGGCGCG
[124 nt withheld, positions 7676-7799]
C
[91 nt withheld, positions 7801-7891]
A
[49 nt withheld, positions 7893-7941]
CCTTTGACGTTGGAGTCCACGTTCTTT
[37 nt withheld, positions 7969-8005]
ACCCTATCTCGGTCTATTCTTTTGATTTATAAGGGATTTTGCCGATTTCGGCCTATTGGTTAAAAAATGA
GCTGATTTAACAAAAATTTAACGCGAATTTTAACAAAATATTAACGTTTACAATTTCC
