>Addgene plasmid #46602 | AB.pCCL.sin.cPPT.U6.miR-24-Decoy.hPGK.GFP.WPRE | addgene partial sequence | sequence record 66979 | pBluescript-SK 5'-tctagaactagtggatc-3'
CGCGCCGGCCCCCTCGCACAGACTTGTGGGAGAAGCTCGGCTACTCCCCTGCCCCGGTTAATTTGCATAT
AATATTTCCTAGTAACTATAGAGGCTTAATGTGCGATAAAAGACAGATAATCTGTTCTTTTTAATACTAG
CTACATTTTACATGATAGGCTTGGATTTCTATAAGAGATACAAATACTAAATTATTATTTTAAAAAACAG
CACAAAAGGAAACTCACCCTAACTGTAAAGTAATTGTGTGTTTTGAGACTATAAATATCCCTTGGAGAAA
AGCCTTGTTTGACGGCGCTAGGATCATCAACCTGTTCCTGCTCTACTGAGCCACAAGTATTCTGGTCACA
GAATACAACCTGTTCCTGCTCTACTGAGCCACAAGATGATCCTAGCGCCGTCTTTTTTGAATTCGATATC
AAGCTTCTCGAGGCTAGTCTCGTGATCGATAAAATTTTGAATTTTTGTAATTTGTTTTTGTAATTCTTTA
