[The description below was written by a language model from this plasmid's Addgene catalogue record.]
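Description:
AB.pCCL.sin.cPPT.U6.miR-24-Decoy.hPGK.GFP.WPRE is a lentiviral transfer plasmid built on the pCCL self-inactivating (SIN) backbone, designed to deliver a microRNA decoy against miR-24 into mammalian cells. In bacteria it is maintained as a high-copy plasmid under ampicillin selection. The record lists a recombination-deficient strain for propagation, as is usual for lentiviral vectors carrying repeated LTR sequences. No drug marker for mammalian cells is recorded, and eGFP serves as the means of identifying or sorting transduced cells.

The payload consists of two expression units, as the name indicates. A human U6 promoter, a Pol III promoter suited to abundant expression of short non-coding RNAs, drives an 81 bp miR-24 decoy insert. This insert was cloned between BsmBI sites that were destroyed in the process. A decoy transcript of this kind carries target sites for the microRNA and acts as a competitive inhibitor, sequestering miR-24 away from its endogenous targets. The record lists the insert as applicable to both human and mouse. The exact number and design of binding sites within the decoy are not stated. Downstream, the human PGK promoter drives GFP, followed by a WPRE, which enhances transcript stability and expression. The central polypurine tract (cPPT) improves nuclear import of the viral genome and so transduction efficiency, while the SIN design inactivates LTR promoter activity after integration.

The construct comes from a collection of microRNA sensor and decoy vectors developed for high-throughput assessment of microRNA activity and function. It is suited to stable loss-of-function studies of miR-24 in transduced cells. No feature table was provided, so element positions cannot be confirmed here.
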