Addgene plasmid #46602: AB.pCCL.sin.cPPT.U6.miR-24-Decoy.hPGK.GFP.WPRE
Depositing lab: Brian Brown. Depositing organization: Icahn School of Medicine at Mount Sinai. Publication: High-throughput assessment of microRNA activity and function using microRNA sensor and decoy libraries. Mullokandov G, Baccarini A, Ruzo A, Jayaprakash AD, Tung N, Israelow B, Evans MJ, Sachidanandam R, Brown BD. Nat Methods. 2012 Jul 1;9(8):840-6. doi: 10.1038/nmeth.2078. PubMed 22751203.
Backbone
  Vector backbone: AB.pCCLsin.PPT.U6.hPGK.GFP.wpre
  Backbone size w/o insert (bp): 8233
  Vector type: Lentiviral
  Selectable markers: eGFP
Growth in bacteria
  Bacterial resistance: Ampicillin, 100 μg/mL
  Growth temperature: 37°C
  Growth strain: Stbl3
  Copy number: High Copy
Gene/Insert
  Gene/Insert name: miR-24 Decoy (alt name: 8242)
  Species: H. sapiens (human), M. musculus (mouse)
  Insert size (bp): 81
  Entrez Gene: Mir24-1 (a.k.a. Mirn189, Mirn24, Mirn24-1, miR-189, miR-24, miR-24-1)
  Promoter: hU6
  Cloning method: Restriction Enzyme; 5′ cloning site BsmBI (destroyed during cloning); 3′ cloning site BsmBI (destroyed during cloning)
  Sequencing primers: 5′ CATAATAGCAACAGACATAC; 3′ pBluescriptSK_primer
Terms and licenses: Academic/Nonprofit Terms; Industry Terms: Not Available to Industry
Depositor comments: Depositor Website: http://www.mountsinai.org/profiles/brian-d-brown/ Please cite Mullokandov, Baccarini, Ruzo et al. Nature Methods 2013.
How to cite: AB.pCCL.sin.cPPT.U6.miR-24-Decoy.hPGK.GFP.WPRE was a gift from Brian Brown (Addgene plasmid # 46602 ; http://n2t.net/addgene:46602 ; RRID:Addgene_46602)
